>Addgene plasmid #188116 | circRNA-synIRES-R25-NanoLuc | addgene full sequence | sequence record 429011 | Addgene NGS Result
AGTACGCCCCCTATTGACGTCAATGACGGTAAATGGCCCGCCTGGCATTATGCCCAGTACATGACCTTAT
GGGACTTTCCTACTTGGCAGTACATCTACGTATTAGTCATCGCTATTACCATGGTCGAGGTGAGCCCCAC
GTTCTGCTTCACTCTCCCCATCTCCCCCCCCTCCCCACCCCCAATTTTGTATTTATTTATTTTTTAATTA
TTTTGTGCAGCGATGGGGGCGGGGGGGGGGGGGGGCGCGCGCCAGGCGGGGCGGGGCGGGGCGAGGGGCG
GGGCGGGGCGAGGCGGAGAGGTGCGGCGGCAGCCAATCAGAGCGGCGCGCTCCGAAAGTTTCCTTTTATG
GCGAGGCGGCGGCGGCGGCGGCCCTATAAAAAGCGAAGCGCGCGGCGGGCGGGAGTCGCTGCGCGCTGCC
TTCGCCCCGTGCCCCGCTCCGCCGCCGCCTCGCGCCGCCCGCCCCGGCTCTGACTGACCGCGTTACTCCC
ACAGGTGAGCGGGCGGGACGGCCCTTCTCCTCCGGGCTGTAATTAGCGCTTGGTTTAATGACGGCTTGTT
TCTTTTCTGTGGCTGCGTGAAAGCCTTGAGGGGCTCCGGGAGGGCCCTTTGTGCGGGGGGAGCGGCTCGG
GGGGTGCGTGCGTGTGTGTGTGCGTGGGGAGCGCCGCGTGCGGCTCCGCGCTGCCCGGCGGCTGTGAGCG
CTGCGGGCGCGGCGCGGGGCTTTGTGCGCTCCGCAGTGTGCGCGAGGGGAGCGCGGCCGGGGGCGGTGCC
CCGCGGTGCGGGGGGGGCTGCGAGGGGAACAAAGGCTGCGTGCGGGGTGTGTGCGTGGGGGGGTGAGCAG
GGGGTGTGGGCGCGTCGGTCGGGCTGCAACCCCCCCTGCACCCCCCTCCCCGAGTTGCTGAGCACGGCCC
GGCTTCGGGTGCGGGGCTCCGTACGGGGCGTGGCGCGGGGCTCGCCGTGCCGGGCGGGGGGTGGCGGCAG
GTGGGGGTGCCGGGCGGGGCGGGGCCGCCTCGGGCCGGGGAGGGCTCGGGGGAGGGGCGCGGCGGCCCCC
GGAGCGCCGGCGGCTGTCGAGGCGCGGCGAGCCGCAGCCATTGCCTTTTATGGTAATCGTGCGAGAGGGC
GCAGGGACTTCCTTTGTCCCAAATCTGTGCGGAGCCGAAATCTGGGAGGCGCCGCCGCACCCCCTCTAGC
GGGCGCGGGGCGAAGCGGTGCGGCGCCGGCAGGAAGGAAATGGGCGGGGAGGGCCTTCGTGCGTCGCCGC
GCCGCCGTCCCCTTCTCCCTCTCCAGCCTCGGGGCTGTCCGCGGGGGGACGGCTGCCTTCGGGGGGGACG
GGGCAGGGCGGGGTTCGGCTTCTGGCGTGTGACCGGCGGCTCTAGAGCCTCTGCTAACCATGTTCATGCC
TTCTTCTTTTTCCTACAGCTCCTGGGCAACGTGCTGGTTATTGTGCTGTCTCATCATTTTGGCAAAGCGG
CCGCGGCCAGTGAATTGTAATACGACTCACTATAGGGGTTAACAAAAAAAAAAAAAAAAAAAAAAAAATC
ACCGACCGATCTATCTGAACCGGTGGGAATTCTAGAGAAAATTTCGTCTGGATTAGTTACTTATCGTGTA
AAATCTGATAAATGGAATTGGTTCTACATAAATGCCTAACGACTATCCCTTTGGGGAGTAGGGTCAAGTG
ACTCGAAACGATAGACAACTTGCTTTAACAAGTTGGAGATATAGTCTGCTCTGCATGGTGACATGCAGCT
GGATATAATTCCGGGGTAAGATTAACGACCTTATCTGAACATAACGCTACCGTTTAATATTGCGTCATAT
TCGGCGACCATTTGTGTGGTAAAAAAAAAAAACCAAAAAAAAAAAACAAAAAAAAAAAATAATTGACTAA
GATATCTTAAAACAGCGGATGGGTACCCCACCATCCGACCCACTGGGTGTAGTACTCTGGTACTTCGTAC
CTTTGTACGCCTGTTCTTCCCATTGTACCCTTCCTGAACTTCCAACCCAAGTAACGTTAGAAGCTCAACA
TTTAGTACAACAGGAAGCACCACATCCAGTGGTGTTTAGTACAAGCACTTCTGTTTCCCCGGAGCGAGGT
ATAGGCTGTACCCACTGCCAAAAACCTTTAACCGTTATCCGCCAACCAACTACGTAAAAGCTAGTAGTAT
TATGTTTTTAACTAGGCGTTCGATCAGGTGGATTTCCCCTCCACTAGTTTGGTCGATGAGGCTAGGAATT
CCCCACGGGTGACCGTGTCCTAGCCTGCGTGGCGGCCAACCCAGCCCACTCACTATTTGTTTTCGCGCCC
AGTTGCAAAAAGTGTCGGGGCTGGGACGCCTTTTTATAGACATGGTGTGAAGACTCGCATGTGCTTGGTT
GTGATTCCTCCGGCCCCTGAATGCGGCTAACCTTAACCCTGGAGCCTTGTGTCACAAACCAGTGATGATA
AGGTCGTAATGAGCAATTCCGGGACGGGACCGACTACTTTGGGTGTCCGTGTTTCTTATTTTTCTTATTA
TTGTCTTATGGTCACAGCATATATATAACATATACTGTGATCATGGGATCCGACTATAAGGACCACGACG
GAGACTACAAGGATCATGATATTGATTACAAGGACGACGATGACAAGGGAGGAGGAGGAAGCGTCTTCAC
ACTCGAAGATTTCGTTGGGGACTGGCGACAGACAGCCGGCTACAACCTGGACCAAGTCCTTGAACAGGGA
GGTGTGTCCAGTTTGTTTCAGAATCTCGGGGTGTCCGTAACTCCGATCCAAAGGATTGTCCTGAGCGGTG
AAAATGGGCTGAAGATCGACATCCATGTCATCATCCCGTATGAAGGTCTGAGCGGCGACCAAATGGGCCA
GATCGAAAAAATTTTTAAGGTGGTGTACCCTGTGGATGATCATCACTTTAAGGTGATCCTGCACTATGGC
ACACTGGTAATCGACGGGGTTACGCCGAACATGATCGACTATTTCGGACGGCCGTATGAAGGCATCGCCG
TGTTCGACGGCAAAAAGATCACTGTAACAGGGACCCTGTGGAACGGCAACAAAATTATCGACGAGCGCCT
GATCAACCCCGACGGCTCCCTGCTGTTCCGAGTAACCATCAACGGAGTGACCGGCTGGCGGCTGTGCGAA
CGCATTCTGGCGTAGTAACAATTGGCTGGAGCCTCGGTGGCCATGCTTCTTGCCCCTTGGGCCTCCCCCC
AGCCCCTCCTCCCCTTCCTGCACCCGTACCCCCGTGGTCTTTGAATAAAGTCTGAACCACACAAATGGTC
GCCGACTCAGTAGATGTTTTCTTGGGTTAATTGAGGCCTGAGTATAAGGTGACTTATACTTGTAATCTAT
CTAAACGGGGAACCTCTCTAGTAGACAATCCCGTGCTAAATTGTAGGACTGCCCTTTAATAAATACTTCT
ATATTTAAAGAGGTATTTATGAAAAGCGGAATTTATCAGATTAAAAATACTTTCTCTAGAGTCGACCTGC
AGACGCGTTCAGATAGATCGGTCGGTGAAAAAAAAAAAAAAAAAAAAAAAAAAGCGGCCGCCTAGCATAA
CCCCTTGGGGCCTCTAAACGGGTCTTGAGGGGTTTTTTGGCTAGCGGCCGGCCTGTGCCTTCTAGTTGCC
AGCCATCTGTTGTTTGCCCCTCCCCCGTGCCTTCCTTGACCCTGGAAGGTGCCACTCCCACTGTCCTTTC
CTAATAAAATGAGGAAATTGCATCGCATTGTCTGAGTAGGTGTCATTCTATTCTGGGGGGTGGGGTGGGG
CAGGACAGCAAGGGGGAGGATTGGGAAGACAATAGCAGGCATGCTGGGGATGCGGTGGGCTCTATGGCGG
CGCGCCACTTTATGCTTCCGGCTCGTATGTTGTGTGGAATTGTGAGCGGATAACAATTTCACACAGGAAA
CAGCTATGACCATGATTACGCCAAGCTCTAGCTAGAGGTCGACGGTATACAGACATGATAAGATACATTG
ATGAGTTTGGACAAACCACAACTAGAATGCAGTGAAAAAAATGCTTTATTTGTGAAATTTGTGATGCTAT
TGCTTTATTTGTAACCATTATAAGCTGCAATAAACAAGTTGGGGTGGGCGAAGAACTCCAGCATGAGATC
CCCGCGCTGGAGGATCATCCAGCCGGCGTCCCGGAAAACGATTCCGAAGCCCAACCTTTCATAGAAGGCG
GCGGTGGAATCGAAATCTCGTGATGGCAGGTTGGGCGTCGCTTGGTCGGTCATTTCGAATCAGGCACCGG
GCTTGCGGGTCATGCACCAGGTGCGCGGTCCTTCGGGCACCTCGACGTCGGCGGTGACGGTGAAGCCGAG
CCGCTCGTAGAAGGGGAGGTTGCGGGGCGCGGAGGTTTCCAGGAAGGCGGGCACCCCGGCGCGCTCGGCC
GCCTCCACTCCGGGGAGCACGACGGCGCTGCCCAGACCCTTGCCCTGGTGGTCGGGCGACACGCCGACGG
TGGCCAGGAACCACGCGGGCTCCTTGGGCCGGTGCGGCGCCAGGAGGCCTTCCATCTGTTGCTGCGCGGC
CAGCCGGGAACCGCTCAACTCGGCCATGCGCGGGCCGATCTCGGCGAACACCGCCCCCGCTTCGACGCTC
TCCGGCGTGGTCCAGACCGCCACCGCGGCGCCGTCGTCCGCGACCCACACCTTGCCGATGTCGAGCCCGA
CGCGCGTGAGGAAGAGTTCTTGCAGCTCGGTGACCCGCTCGATGTGGCGGTCCGGATCGACGGTGTGGCG
CGTGGCGGGGTAGTCGGCGAACGCGGCGGCGAGGGTGCGTACGGCCCTGGGGACGTCGTCGCGGGTGGCG
AGGCGCACCGTGGGCTTGTACTCGGTCATGCGGGAGCTTTTTGCAAAAGCCTAGGCCTCCAAAAAAGCCT
CCTCACTACTTCTGGAATAGCTCAGAGGCAGAGGCGGCCTCGGCCTCTGCATAAATAAAAAAAATTAGTC
AGCCATGGGGCGGAGAATGGGCGGAACTGGGCGGAGTTAGGGGCGGGATGGGCGGAGTTAGGGGCGGGAC
TATGGTTGCTGACTAATTGAGATGCATGCTTTGCATACTTCTGCCTGCTGGGGAGCCTGGGGACTTTCCA
CACCTGGTTGCTGACTAATTGAGATGCATGCTTTGCATACTTCTGCCTGCTGGGGAGCCTGGGGACTTTC
CACACCCTAACTGACACAGAGCTCGTGTTACAACCAATTAACCAATTCTGATTAGAAAAACTCATCGAGC
ATCAAATGAAACTGCAATTTATTCATATCAGGATTATCAATACCATATTTTTGAAAAAGCCGTTTCTGTA
ATGAAGGAGAAAACTCACCGAGGCAGTTCCATAGGATGGCAAGATCCTGGTATCGGTCTGCGATTCCGAC
TCGTCCAACATCAATACAACCTATTAATTTCCCCTCGTCAAAAATAAGGTTATCAAGTGAGAAATCACCA
TGAGTGACGACTGAATCCGGTGAGAATGGCAAAAGCTTATGCATTTCTTTCCAGACTTGTTCAACAGGCC
AGCCATTACGCTCGTCATCAAAATCACTCGCATCAACCAAACCGTTATTCATTCGTGATTGCGCCTGAGC
GAGGCGAAATACGCGATCGCTGTTAAAAGGACAATTACAAACAGGAATCGAATGCAACCGGCGCAGGAAC
ACTGCCAGCGCATCAACAATATTTTCACCTGAATCAGGATATTCTTCTAATACCTGGAATGCTGTTTTCC
CGGGGATCGCAGTGGTGAGTAACCATGCATCATCAGGAGTACGGATAAAATGCTTGATGGTCGGAAGAGG
CATAAATTCCGTCAGCCAGTTTAGTCTGACCATCTCATCTGTAACATCATTGGCAACGCTACCTTTGCCA
TGTTTCAGAAACAACTCTGGCGCATCGGGCTTCCCATACAATCGATAGATTGTCGCACCTGATTGCCCGA
CATTATCGCGAGCCCATTTATACCCATATAAATCAGCATCCATGTTGGAATTTAATCGCGGCCTGGAGCA
AGACGTTTCCCGTTGAATATGGCTCATAACACCCCTTGTATTACTGTTTATGTAAGCAGACAGTTTTATT
GTTCATGATGATATATTTTTATCTTGTGCAATGTAACATCAGAGATTTTGAGACACAACGTGGCTTTGTT
GAATAAATCGAACTTTTGCTGAGTTGAAGGATCAGTCATGACCAAAATCCCTTAACGTGAGTTTTCGTTC
CACTGAGCGTCAGACCCCGTAGAAAAGATCAAAGGATCTTCTTGAGATCCTTTTTTTCTGCGCGTAATCT
GCTGCTTGCAAACAAAAAAACCACCGCTACCAGCGGTGGTTTGTTTGCCGGATCAAGAGCTACCAACTCT
TTTTCCGAAGGTAACTGGCTTCAGCAGAGCGCAGATACCAAATACTGTTCTTCTAGTGTAGCCGTAGTTA
GGCCACCACTTCAAGAACTCTGTAGCACCGCCTACATACCTCGCTCTGCTAATCCTGTTACCAGTGGCTG
CTGCCAGTGGCGATAAGTCGTGTCTTACCGGGTTGGACTCAAGACGATAGTTACCGGATAAGGCGCAGCG
GTCGGGCTGAACGGGGGGTTCGTGCACACAGCCCAGCTTGGAGCGAACGACCTACACCGAACTGAGATAC
CTACAGCGTGAGCTATGAGAAAGCGCCACGCTTCCCGAAGGGAGAAAGGCGGACAGGTATCCGGTAAGCG
GCAGGGTCGGAACAGGAGAGCGCACGAGGGAGCTTCCAGGGGGAAACGCCTGGTATCTTTATAGTCCTGT
CGGGTTTCGCCACCTCTGACTTGAGCGTCGATTTTTGTGATGCTCGTCAGGGGGGCGGAGCCTATGGAAA
CCTGCAGGTTATTAATAGTAATCAATTACGGGGTCATTAGTTCATAGCCCATATATGGAGTTCCGCGTTA
CATAACTTACGGTAAATGGCCCGCCTGGCTGACCGCCCAACGACCCCCGCCCATTGACGTCAATAATGAC
GTATGTTCCCATAGTAACGCCAATAGGGACTTTCCATTGACGTCAATGGGTGGAGTATTTACGGTAAACT
GCCCACTTGGCAGTACATCAAGTGTATCATATGCCA
Features (pLannotate 1.2.2; 22 found; start..end, strand, type, name):
    125..401     +  promoter       chicken β-actin promoter: No description available
    402..1418    +  intron         chimeric intron: chimera between introns from chicken β-actin and rabbit β-globin
   1488..1506    +  promoter       T7 promoter: promoter for bacteriophage T7 RNA polymerase
   1578..1646    +  CDS            ITEVIR (fragment): TEV1_BPT4 - Experimental evidence at protein level: Swiss-Prot protein existence level 1. This endonuclease is specific to the thymidylate synthase (td) gene splice junction and is involved in intron homing. From Enterobacteria phage T4 (Bacteriophage T4).
   1856..1879    -  promoter       URA3 promoter (fragment): S. cerevisiae URA3
   1896..1980    +  ncRNA          Entero 5 CRE (fragment): Accession: RF00386 - Enterovirus 5' cloverleaf cis-acting replication element
   2330..2582    +  ncRNA          IRES Picorna: Accession: RF00229 - Picornavirus internal ribosome entry site (IRES)
   2614..2637    +  CDS            FLAG: FLAG® epitope tag, followed by an enterokinase cleavage site
   2653..3164    +  CDS            Nluc (fragment): NanoLuc® luciferase human codon-optimized
   3484..3502    +  misc_feature   MCS (fragment): pUC18/19 multiple cloning site
   3525..3541    +  promoter       ARG4 promoter (fragment): S. cerevisiae ARG4
   3562..3609    +  terminator     T7 terminator: transcription terminator for bacteriophage T7 RNA polymerase
   3623..3847    +  polyA_signal   bGH poly(A) signal: bovine growth hormone polyadenylation signal
   3856..3882    +  promoter       lac promoter (fragment): promoter for the E. coli lac operon
   3890..3906    +  protein_bind   lac operator: The lac repressor binds to the lac operator to inhibit transcription in E. coli. This inhibition can be relieved by adding lactose or isopropyl-β-D-thiogalactopyranoside (IPTG). lac repressor encoded by lacI
   3979..4100    -  polyA_signal   SV40 poly(A) signal: SV40 polyadenylation signal
   4095..4253    -  CDS            ble (fragment): BLE_KLEPN - Experimental evidence at protein level: Swiss-Prot protein existence level 1. Binding protein with a strong affinity to the bleomycin family of antibiotics. Binds to CL990; an antimitotic-antibiotic compound. From Klebsiella pneumoniae.
   4260..4859    -  CDS            PuroR (fragment): puromycin N-acetyltransferase; pac from Streptomyces; confers resistance to puromycin
   4870..5198    -  promoter       SV40 promoter: SV40 enhancer and early promoter
   5232..6047    -  CDS            KanR: aminoglycoside phosphotransferase; aph(3')-Ia; confers resistance to kanamycin in bacteria or G418 (Geneticin®) in eukaryotes
   6272..6860    +  rep_origin     ori: high-copy-number ColE1/pMB1/pBR322/pUC origin of replication
   6926..123     +  enhancer       CMV enhancer (across the origin): human cytomegalovirus immediate early enhancer
