[The description below was written by a language model from this plasmid's Addgene catalogue record and pLannotate feature annotations shown in this document.]
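Description:
circRNA-synIRES-R25-NanoLuc is a roughly 7.1 kb plasmid built on the pRC backbone that serves as a DNA template for transcribing a circular RNA encoding NanoLuc luciferase. It is propagated in E. coli through a high-copy ColE1/pUC-type origin and selected with kanamycin via an aph(3')-Ia KanR gene. The depositor notes that the plasmid may run as a dimer or multimer.

The payload is driven by a T7 promoter and closed by a T7 terminator. Just downstream of the promoter the annotation picks up a short fragment matching the phage T4 td-intron region. This fits a self-splicing permuted intron–exon arrangement, the usual way of circularising an in vitro transcript, although the record does not describe the circularisation mechanism explicitly. Within the transcribed region lie an enterovirus 5' cloverleaf-like fragment and a picornavirus-type IRES, which presumably correspond to the "synIRES-R25" element named in the title. An IRES is needed because a circular RNA has no cap or free 5' end, so translation must start internally. It is followed by a FLAG epitope tag and the human codon-optimised NanoLuc coding sequence, cloned between BamHI and MfeI sites.

The backbone also carries mammalian expression elements: a CMV enhancer, chicken β-actin promoter and chimeric intron (a CAG-type promoter) upstream of the T7 cassette, a bGH polyadenylation signal downstream, and an SV40 promoter-driven puromycin resistance cassette with an SV40 poly(A) signal. Short hits to yeast promoters, the lac promoter and ble are fragmentary and probably incidental. The construct provides a luminescent readout of protein output from engineered circular RNAs.
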