Addgene plasmid #188116: circRNA-synIRES-R25-NanoLuc
Purpose: Template plasmid to transcribe circular RNA encoding NanoLuc
Depositing lab: Howard Chang. Publication: Engineering circular RNA for enhanced protein production. Chen R, Wang SK, Belk JA, Amaya L, Li Z, Cardenas A, Abe BT, Chen CK, Wender PA, Chang HY. Nat Biotechnol. 2022 Jul 18. pii: 10.1038/s41587-022-01393-0. doi: 10.1038/s41587-022-01393-0. PubMed 35851375.
Backbone
  Vector backbone: pRC
  Backbone size w/o insert (bp): 6500
  Total vector size (bp): 7103
  Vector type: Mammalian Expression, Luciferase
Growth in bacteria
  Bacterial resistance: Kanamycin, 50 μg/mL
  Growth temperature: 37°C
  Growth strain: DH5alpha
  Copy number: High Copy
Gene/Insert
  Gene/Insert name: NanoLuc
  Species: Synthetic
  Insert size (bp): 603
  Promoter: T7
  Cloning method: Restriction Enzyme; 5′ cloning site BamHI (not destroyed); 3′ cloning site MfeI (not destroyed)
  Sequencing primers: 5′ GGGACGGGACCGACTACTTTGG; 3′ CTAGTAGACAATCCCGTGCTAA
Terms and licenses: Academic/Nonprofit Terms; Industry Terms: Not Available to Industry
Depositor comments: Please note that this plasmid may run as a dimer or multimer.
How to cite: circRNA-synIRES-R25-NanoLuc was a gift from Howard Chang (Addgene plasmid # 188116 ; http://n2t.net/addgene:188116 ; RRID:Addgene_188116)
